>Addgene plasmid #25615 | NEDD4L-C2 | depositor partial sequence | sequence record 12019 | Author sequence
ATGGCGACCGGGCTCGGGGAGCCGGTCTATGGACTTTCCGAAGACGAGGGAGAGTCCCGTATTCTCAGAG
TAAAAGTTGTTTCTGGAATTGATCTCGCCAAAAAGGACATCTTTGGAGCCAGTGATCCGTATGTGAAACT
TTCATTGTACGTAGCGGATGAGAATAGAGAACTTGCTTTGGTCCAGACAAAAACAATTAAAAAGACACTG
AACCCAAAATGGAATGAAGAATTTTATTTCAGGGTAAACCCATCTAATCACAGACTCCTATTTGAAGTAT
TTGACGAAAATAGACTGACACGAGACGACTTCCTGGGCCAGGTGGACGTGCCCCTTAGTCACCTTCCGAC
AGAAGATCCAACCATGGAGCGACCCTATACATTTAAGGACTTTCTCCTCAGACCAAGAAGTCATAAGTCT
CGAGTTAAGGGATTTTTGCGATTGAAAATGGCCTATATGCCA
