>Addgene plasmid #25615 | NEDD4L-C2 | addgene partial sequence | sequence record 31602 | 25615 with T7
TAATTTTGTTTAACTTTAAGAAGGAGATATACCATGCATCATCATCATCATCACAGCAGCGGCAGAGAAA
ACTTGTATTTCCAGGGCATGGCGACCGGGCTCGGGGAGCCGGTCTATGGACTTTCCGAAGACGAGGGAGA
GTCCCGTATTCTCAGAGTAAAAGTTGTTTCTGGAATTGATCTCGCCAAAAAGGACATCTTTGGAGCCAGT
GATCCGTATGTGAAACTTTCATTGTACGTAGCGGATGAGAATAGAGAACTTGCTTTGGTCCAGACAAAAA
CAATTAAAAAGACACTGAACCCAAAATGGAATGAAGAATTTTATTTCAGGGTAAACCCATCTAATCACAG
ACTCCTATTTGAAGTATTTGACGAAAATAGACTGACACGAGACGACTTCCTGGGCCAGGTGGACGTGCCC
CTTAGTCACCTTCCGACAGAAGATCCAACCATGGAGCGACCCTATACATTTAAGGACTTTCTCCTCAGAC
CAAGAAGTCATAAGTCTCGAGTTAAGGGATTTTTGCGATTGAAAATGGCCTATATGCCATGATGACGAAG
CTTGCGGCCGCACTCGAGCACCACCACCACCACCACTGAGATCCGGCTGCTAACAAAGCCCGAAAGGAAG
CTGAGTTGGCTGCTGCCACCGCTGAGCAATAACTAGCATAACCCCTTGGGGCCTCTAAACGGGTCTTGAG
GGGTTTTTTGCTGAAAGGAGGAACTATATCCGGATTGGCGAATGGG
[124 nt withheld, positions 747-870]
C
[42 nt withheld, positions 872-913]
