[The description below was written by a language model from this plasmid's Addgene catalogue record.]
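Description:
NEDD4L-C2 is a bacterial expression plasmid built on the pET28-MHL backbone, a pET28-derived vector from a structural genomics consortium. It carries a 462 bp fragment of human NEDD4L (also known as NEDD4-2 or hNedd4-2), an E3 ubiquitin ligase of the NEDD4 family. The insert covers the C2 domain rather than the full open reading frame, in keeping with the recorded purpose of producing protein for structure determination. The plasmid is maintained in E. coli under kanamycin selection and is listed as low copy; the record gives the backbone as 7325 bp without the insert. No feature table is provided, so the origin of replication and the exact regulatory elements are not explicitly documented.

The C2 domain fragment is fused to an N-terminal His tag, which allows purification of the recombinant protein by immobilised metal affinity chromatography. The promoter is not stated directly, but the listed sequencing primers (T7 forward and T7 terminator) indicate that the insert sits between T7 promoter and terminator elements, as is typical of pET-series vectors. In such vectors, expression depends on T7 RNA polymerase supplied by a suitable host strain, while a general cloning strain such as the one listed serves for propagation. The insert was introduced by restriction enzyme cloning. The depositor comments link the construct to a deposited crystal structure of this domain, so its main use is generating purified NEDD4L C2 domain for crystallography or related biophysical and biochemical studies, such as analysing how this domain, a type commonly associated with calcium and lipid binding, behaves in isolation.
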