Addgene plasmid #25615: NEDD4L-C2
Purpose: Bacterial expression for structure determination; may not be full ORF
Depositing lab: Cheryl Arrowsmith. Depositing organization: University of Toronto.
Backbone
  Vector backbone: pET28-MHL
  Backbone manufacturer: SGC
  Backbone size w/o insert (bp): 7325
  Vector type: Bacterial Expression
Growth in bacteria
  Bacterial resistance: Kanamycin, 50 μg/mL
  Growth temperature: 37°C
  Growth strain: DH5alpha
  Copy number: Low Copy
Gene/Insert
  Gene/Insert name: NEDD4L-C2 (alt names: PDB: 2NSQ; NEDD4-like; FLJ33870, hNedd4-2, KIAA0439, RSP5)
  Species: H. sapiens (human)
  Insert size (bp): 462
  Mutation: Contains C2 domain
  Entrez Gene: NEDD4L (a.k.a. NEDD4-2, NEDD4.2, PVNH7, RSP5, hNEDD4-2)
  Tag / fusion protein: His (N terminal on insert)
  Cloning method: Restriction Enzyme
  Sequencing primers: 5′ T7; 3′ T7-term
Terms and licenses: Academic/Nonprofit Terms; Industry Terms: Not Available to Industry
Depositor comments: PDB: 2NSQ http://www.thesgc.org/structures/2NSQ/
How to cite: NEDD4L-C2 was a gift from Cheryl Arrowsmith (Addgene plasmid # 25615 ; http://n2t.net/addgene:25615 ; RRID:Addgene_25615)
